Addgene plasmid #178136: ANXA11_Halo_C_allele
Purpose: Donor vector for endogenous tagging of human ANXA11 at the C-terminus with halotag
Depositing lab: iPSC Neurodegenerative Disease Initiative (iNDI) & Michael Ward. Depositing organization: National Institute of Neurological Disorders and Strokes (NINDS).
Backbone
  Vector backbone: pUC57-BsaI-Free
  Vector type: Donor vector
Growth in bacteria
  Bacterial resistance: Ampicillin, 100 μg/mL
  Growth temperature: 37°C
  Growth strain: DH5alpha
  Copy number: High Copy
Gene/Insert
  Gene/Insert name: Halotag (alt name: ANXA11)
  Species: H. sapiens (human)
  Entrez Gene: ANXA11 (a.k.a. ALS23, ANX11, CAP-50, CAP50, IBMWMA)
  Cloning method: Unknown
Terms and licenses: Academic/Nonprofit Terms; Industry Terms: Not Available to Industry
How to cite: ANXA11_Halo_C_allele was a gift from iPSC Neurodegenerative Disease Initiative (iNDI) & Michael Ward (Addgene plasmid # 178136 ; http://n2t.net/addgene:178136 ; RRID:Addgene_178136)
