[The description below was written by a language model from this plasmid's Addgene catalogue record and pLannotate feature annotations shown in this document.]
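Description:
ANXA11_Halo_C_allele is a homology-directed repair donor plasmid built on the pUC57-BsaI-Free cloning backbone, intended for knocking a HaloTag coding sequence into the endogenous human ANXA11 locus so that the native protein carries the tag at its C-terminus. The 4.4 kb plasmid is propagated in E. coli from a high-copy ColE1/pUC-type origin and selected with ampicillin through the β-lactamase gene and its own promoter. The remaining bacterial annotations (lacZα fragment, lac promoter, lac operator, CAP binding site, and short lacI, rop and bom fragments) are remnants of the pUC-style cloning region flanking the insert and have no role in the tagging strategy.

The payload sits between these lac remnants. The feature table identifies a short stretch of ANXA11 coding sequence (matched by homology to the bovine orthologue, though the record gives the species as human), followed after a short unannotated gap, which may hold a linker, by a haloalkane dehalogenase (dhaA) open reading frame, the bacterial enzyme from which HaloTag was engineered. The unannotated sequence on either side of this region presumably supplies the genomic homology arms, although their extent is not stated in the record. No mammalian promoter, selection cassette or recombinase sites are annotated, which fits a design in which expression of the fusion depends entirely on the endogenous ANXA11 regulatory elements after integration. The nuclease or guide RNA used alongside the donor is not specified.

ANXA11 is an annexin linked to ALS, and the plasmid comes from an iPSC neurodegenerative disease resource. HaloTag covalently binds chloroalkane ligands, allowing fluorescent labelling, imaging or capture of ANXA11 expressed at native levels.
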