Features (pLannotate 1.2.2; 12 found; start..end, strand, type, name):
     36..896     -  CDS            AmpR: β-lactamase; bla; confers resistance to ampicillin, carbenicillin, and related antibiotics
    897..1001    -  promoter       AmpR promoter: bla
   1096..1131    +  CDS            rop (fragment): Rop protein, which maintains plasmids at low copy number; rop
   1233..1332    +  misc_feature   bom (fragment): basis of mobility region from pBR322
   1338..1495    -  CDS            lacZα (fragment): LacZα fragment of β-galactosidase; lacZ fragment
   1870..1926    +  CDS            ANXA11 (fragment): ANX11_BOVIN - Also known as ANX11. Experimental evidence at protein level: Swiss-Prot protein existence level 1. Binds specifically to calcyclin in a calcium-dependent manner. Required for midbody formation and completion of the terminal phase of cytokinesis. From Bos taurus (Bovine).
   1972..2847    +  CDS            dhaA: DHAA_PSEPV - Experimental evidence at protein level: Swiss-Prot protein existence level 1. Catalyzes hydrolytic cleavage of carbon-halogen bonds in halogenated aliphatic compounds, leading to the formation of the corresponding primary alcohols, halide ions and protons. Has a broad substrate specificity, as it is able to dehalogenate mono- and di- chlorinated and brominated alkanes (up to at least C10), and the two isomers of 1,3-dichloropropene to 3-chloroallyl alcohol; the highest activity was found with 1,2-dibromoethane, while no activity was observed with the analog 1,2-dichloroethane. Fro
   3341..3357    -  protein_bind   lac operator: The lac repressor binds to the lac operator to inhibit transcription in E. coli. This inhibition can be relieved by adding lactose or isopropyl-β-D-thiogalactopyranoside (IPTG). lac repressor encoded by lacI
   3365..3395    -  promoter       lac promoter: promoter for the E. coli lac operon
   3410..3431    -  protein_bind   CAP binding site: CAP binding activates transcription in the presence of cAMP. E. coli catabolite activator protein
   3444..3536    -  CDS            lacI (fragment): lac repressor; lacI; The lac repressor binds to the lac operator to inhibit transcription in E. coli. This inhibition can be relieved by adding lactose or isopropyl-β-D-thiogalactopyranoside (IPTG).
   3719..4307    -  rep_origin     ori: high-copy-number ColE1/pMB1/pBR322/pUC origin of replication
>Addgene plasmid #178136 | ANXA11_Halo_C_allele | addgene full sequence | sequence record 349362 | Addgene NGS Result
ATCTAAAGTATATATGAGTAAACTTGGTCTGACAGTTACCAATGCTTAATCAGTGAGGCACCTATCTCAG
CGATCTGTCTATTTCGTTCATCCATAGTTGCCTGACTCCCCGTCGTGTAGATAACTACGATACGGGAGGG
CTTACCATCTGGCCCCAGTGCTGCAATGATACCGCGAGATCCACGCTCACCGGCTCCAGATTTATCAGCA
ATAAACCAGCCAGCCGGAAGGGCCGAGCGCAGAAGTGGTCCTGCAACTTTATCCGCCTCCATCCAGTCTA
TTAATTGTTGCCGGGAAGCTAGAGTAAGTAGTTCGCCAGTTAATAGTTTGCGCAACGTTGTTGCCATTGC
TACAGGCATCGTGGTGTCACGCTCGTCGTTTGGTATGGCTTCATTCAGCTCCGGTTCCCAACGATCAAGG
CGAGTTACATGATCCCCCATGTTGTGCAAAAAAGCGGTTAGCTCCTTCGGTCCTCCGATCGTTGTCAGAA
GTAAGTTGGCCGCAGTGTTATCACTCATGGTTATGGCAGCACTGCATAATTCTCTTACTGTCATGCCATC
CGTAAGATGCTTTTCTGTGACTGGTGAGTACTCAACCAAGTCATTCTGAGAATAGTGTATGCGGCGACCG
AGTTGCTCTTGCCCGGCGTCAATACGGGATAATACCGCGCCACATAGCAGAACTTTAAAAGTGCTCATCA
TTGGAAAACGTTCTTCGGGGCGAAAACTCTCAAGGATCTTACCGCTGTTGAGATCCAGTTCGATGTAACC
CACTCGTGCACCCAACTGATCTTCAGCATCTTTTACTTTCACCAGCGTTTCTGGGTGAGCAAAAACAGGA
AGGCAAAATGCCGCAAAAAAGGGAATAAGGGCGACACGGAAATGTTGAATACTCATACTCTTCCTTTTTC
AATATTATTGAAGCATTTATCAGGGTTATTGTCTCATGAGCGGATACATATTTGAATGTATTTAGAAAAA
TAAACAAATAGGGGTTCCGCGCACATTTCCCCGAAAAGTGCCACCTGACGTCTAAGAAACCATTATTATC
ATGACATTAACCTATAAAAATAGGCGTATCACGAGGCCCTTTCGTCTCGCGCGTTTCGGTGATGACGGTG
AAAACCTCTGACACATGCAGCTCCCGGAGACGGTCACAGCTTGTCTGTAAGCGGATGCCGGGAGCAGACA
AGCCCGTCAGGGCGCGTCAGCGGGTGTTGGCGGGTGTCGGGGCTGGCTTAACTATGCGGCATCAGAGCAG
ATTGTACTGAGAGTGCACCATATGCGGTGTGAAATACCGCACAGATGCGTAAGGAGAAAATACCGCATCA
GGCGCCATTCGCCATTCAGGCTGCGCAACTGTTGGGAAGGGCGATCGGTGCGGGCCTCTTCGCTATTACG
CCAGCTGGCGAAAGGGGGATGTGCTGCAAGGCGATTAAGTTGGGTAACGCCAGGGTTTTCCCAGTCACGA
CGTTGTAAAACGACGGCCAGTGAATTCGAGCTCGGTACCTCGCGAATGCATCTAGATGGTAACCCCAATT
TAAGGCAGCATAAATGCACTGGGAAAACAGCGATATTGGTTAGCCCTGGGAAGTGGTTTTTAGGATGATT
ATAATTTTTTTTTGTGGGTATTCATTTGATGTGGATAGCTGGGGTGAGTGCTGCTTTCCGTCTTCTGATG
GGGGCCTGGAGAAGGCTGAACTGCATTTTTTAAGGTCTGTGACGCCTGCTGCAGGACCTGCAGTGGGGGA
AAATTCCCCAGGGTGGGGCTTTCTCCCTATAAGGGTGCTCAGGGCTGAATATCAGGACCCAGAAGGCTGA
AAGTGACTGTCCCTCCCTTAACGGATGTCTTCCTTGTTTCTGTGGCCAGGGAGATACTTCAGGGGATTAC
CGGAAGATTCTGCTGAAGATCTGTGGTGGCAATGACGGTGGAGGAGGTTCTGGAGGCGGTGGAAGTGGTG
GCGGAGGTAGCGCCGAGATCGGCACCGGCTTTCCCTTCGATCCTCACTACGTGGAAGTGCTGGGCGAGAG
AATGCACTATGTGGACGTGGGCCCCAGAGATGGAACCCCTGTGCTGTTTCTGCACGGCAACCCTACCAGC
AGCTACGTGTGGCGGAACATCATCCCTCACGTGGCCCCTACACACAGATGTATCGCCCCTGACCTGATCG
GCATGGGCAAGAGCGATAAGCCCGACCTGGGCTACTTCTTCGACGACCACGTGCGGTTCATGGACGCCTT
TATTGAGGCCCTCGGCCTGGAAGAGGTGGTGCTGGTTATTCACGATTGGGGCAGCGCCCTGGGATTCCAC
TGGGCCAAGAGAAACCCCGAGAGAGTGAAGGGAATCGCCTTCATGGAATTCATCAGGCCCATTCCTACCT
GGGACGAGTGGCCTGAGTTCGCCAGAGAGACATTCCAGGCCTTCAGAACCACCGACGTGGGCAGAAAGCT
GATCATCGACCAGAACGTGTTCATCGAGGGCACCCTGCCTATGGGAGTCGTCAGACCACTGACCGAGGTG
GAAATGGACCACTACAGAGAGCCCTTTCTGAACCCCGTGGACCGGGAACCTCTTTGGAGATTCCCCAACG
AGCTGCCCATTGCCGGCGAGCCTGCTAATATTGTGGCCCTGGTGGAAGAGTACATGGACTGGCTGCATCA
GAGCCCCGTGCCTAAGCTGCTGTTTTGGGGAACACCCGGCGTGCTGATTCCTCCTGCTGAAGCTGCCAGA
CTGGCCAAGAGCCTGCCTAATTGCAAGGCCGTGGATATCGGCCCTGGCCTGAATCTGCTGCAAGAGGACA
ACCCCGATCTGATCGGCTCCGAGATTGCCAGATGGCTGAGCACCCTGGAAATCAGCGGATAAACAGTGAC
TGGTGGCTCACTTCTGCCCACCTGCCGGCAACACCAGTGCCAGGAAAAGGCCAAAAGAATGTCTGTTTCT
AACAAATCCACAAATAGCCCCGAGATTCACCGTCCTAGAGCTTAGGCCTGTCTTCCACCCCTCCTGACCC
GTATAGTGTGCCACAGGACCTGGGTCGGTCTAGAACTCTCTCAGGATGCCTTTTCTACCCCATCCCTCAC
AGCCTCTTGCTGCTAAAATAGATGTTTCATTTTTCTGACTCATGCAATCATTCCCCTTTGCCTGTGGCTA
AGACTTGGCTTCATTTCGTCATGTAATTGTATATTTTTATTTGGAGGCATATTTTCTTTTCTTACAGTCA
TTGCCAGACAGAGGCATACAAGTCTGTTTGCTGCATACACATGGATCCCGGGCCCGTCGACTGCAGAGGC
CTGCATGCAAGCTTGGCGTAATCATGGTCATAGCTGTTTCCTGTGTGAAATTGTTATCCGCTCACAATTC
CACACAACATACGAGCCGGAAGCATAAAGTGTAAAGCCTGGGGTGCCTAATGAGTGAGCTAACTCACATT
AATTGCGTTGCGCTCACTGCCCGCTTTCCAGTCGGGAAACCTGTCGTGCCAGCTGCATTAATGAATCGGC
CAACGCGCGGGGAGAGGCGGTTTGCGTATTGGGCGCTCTTCCGCTTCCTCGCTCACTGACTCGCTGCGCT
CGGTCGTTCGGCTGCGGCGAGCGGTATCAGCTCACTCAAAGGCGGTAATACGGTTATCCACAGAATCAGG
GGATAACGCAGGAAAGAACATGTGAGCAAAAGGCCAGCAAAAGGCCAGGAACCGTAAAAAGGCCGCGTTG
CTGGCGTTTTTCCATAGGCTCCGCCCCCCTGACGAGCATCACAAAAATCGACGCTCAAGTCAGAGGTGGC
GAAACCCGACAGGACTATAAAGATACCAGGCGTTTCCCCCTGGAAGCTCCCTCGTGCGCTCTCCTGTTCC
GACCCTGCCGCTTACCGGATACCTGTCCGCCTTTCTCCCTTCGGGAAGCGTGGCGCTTTCTCATAGCTCA
CGCTGTAGGTATCTCAGTTCGGTGTAGGTCGTTCGCTCCAAGCTGGGCTGTGTGCACGAACCCCCCGTTC
AGCCCGACCGCTGCGCCTTATCCGGTAACTATCGTCTTGAGTCCAACCCGGTAAGACACGACTTATCGCC
ACTGGCAGCAGCCACTGGTAACAGGATTAGCAGAGCGAGGTATGTAGGCGGTGCTACAGAGTTCTTGAAG
TGGTGGCCTAACTACGGCTACACTAGAAGAACAGTATTTGGTATCTGCGCTCTGCTGAAGCCAGTTACCT
TCGGAAAAAGAGTTGGTAGCTCTTGATCCGGCAAACAAACCACCGCTGGTAGCGGTGGTTTTTTTGTTTG
CAAGCAGCAGATTACGCGCAGAAAAAAAGGATCTCAAGAAGATCCTTTGATCTTTTCTACGGGGTCTGAC
GCTCAGTGGAACGAAAACTCACGTTAAGGGATTTTGGTCATGAGATTATCAAAAAGGATCTTCACCTAGA
TCCTTTTAAATTAAAAATGAAGTTTTAAATCA
