>Addgene plasmid #178136 | ANXA11_Halo_C_allele | depositor partial sequence | sequence record 345773 | insert
TGGTAACCCCAATTTAAGGCAGCATAAATGCACTGGGAAAACAGCGATATTGGTTAGCCCTGGGAAGTGG
TTTTTAGGATGATTATAATTTTTTTTTGTGGGTATTCATTTGATGTGGATAGCTGGGGTGAGTGCTGCTT
TCCGTCTTCTGATGGGGGCCTGGAGAAGGCTGAACTGCATTTTTTAAGGTCTGTGACGCCTGCTGCAGGA
CCTGCAGTGGGGGAAAATTCCCCAGGGTGGGGCTTTCTCCCTATAAGGGTGCTCAGGGCTGAATATCAGG
ACCCAGAAGGCTGAAAGTGACTGTCCCTCCCTTAACGGATGTCTTCCTTGTTTCTGTGGCCAGGGAGATA
CTTCAGGGGATTACCGGAAGATTCTGCTGAAGATCTGTGGTGGCAATGACGGTGGAGGAGGTTCTGGAGG
CGGTGGAAGTGGTGGCGGAGGTAGCGCCGAGATCGGCACCGGCTTTCCCTTCGATCCTCACTACGTGGAA
GTGCTGGGCGAGAGAATGCACTATGTGGACGTGGGCCCCAGAGATGGAACCCCTGTGCTGTTTCTGCACG
GCAACCCTACCAGCAGCTACGTGTGGCGGAACATCATCCCTCACGTGGCCCCTACACACAGATGTATCGC
CCCTGACCTGATCGGCATGGGCAAGAGCGATAAGCCCGACCTGGGCTACTTCTTCGACGACCACGTGCGG
TTCATGGACGCCTTTATTGAGGCCCTCGGCCTGGAAGAGGTGGTGCTGGTTATTCACGATTGGGGCAGCG
CCCTGGGATTCCACTGGGCCAAGAGAAACCCCGAGAGAGTGAAGGGAATCGCCTTCATGGAATTCATCAG
GCCCATTCCTACCTGGGACGAGTGGCCTGAGTTCGCCAGAGAGACATTCCAGGCCTTCAGAACCACCGAC
GTGGGCAGAAAGCTGATCATCGACCAGAACGTGTTCATCGAGGGCACCCTGCCTATGGGAGTCGTCAGAC
CACTGACCGAGGTGGAAATGGACCACTACAGAGAGCCCTTTCTGAACCCCGTGGACCGGGAACCTCTTTG
GAGATTCCCCAACGAGCTGCCCATTGCCGGCGAGCCTGCTAATATTGTGGCCCTGGTGGAAGAGTACATG
GACTGGCTGCATCAGAGCCCCGTGCCTAAGCTGCTGTTTTGGGGAACACCCGGCGTGCTGATTCCTCCTG
CTGAAGCTGCCAGACTGGCCAAGAGCCTGCCTAATTGCAAGGCCGTGGATATCGGCCCTGGCCTGAATCT
GCTGCAAGAGGACAACCCCGATCTGATCGGCTCCGAGATTGCCAGATGGCTGAGCACCCTGGAAATCAGC
GGATAAACAGTGACTGGTGGCTCACTTCTGCCCACCTGCCGGCAACACCAGTGCCAGGAAAAGGCCAAAA
GAATGTCTGTTTCTAACAAATCCACAAATAGCCCCGAGATTCACCGTCCTAGAGCTTAGGCCTGTCTTCC
ACCCCTCCTGACCCGTATAGTGTGCCACAGGACCTGGGTCGGTCTAGAACTCTCTCAGGATGCCTTTTCT
ACCCCATCCCTCACAGCCTCTTGCTGCTAAAATAGATGTTTCATTTTTCTGACTCATGCAATCATTCCCC
TTTGCCTGTGGCTAAGACTTGGCTTCATTTCGTCATGTAATTGTATATTTTTATTTGGAGGCATATTTTC
TTTTCTTACAGTCATTGCCAGACAGAGGCATACAAGTCTGTTTGCTGCATACACAT
